>Addgene plasmid #190432 | pSEVA63_Helper | addgene full sequence | sequence record 485074 | Addgene NGS Result
[43 nt withheld, positions 1-43]
TCCCTCAGAGC
[82 nt withheld, positions 55-136]
GACAGGAGGTTGAGGCAGGTCAGACGATTGG
[176 nt withheld, positions 168-343]
C
[305 nt withheld, positions 345-649]
T
[98 nt withheld, positions 651-748]
G
[262 nt withheld, positions 750-1011]
T
[48 nt withheld, positions 1013-1060]
CGGAACGAGGGTAGCAACGGCTACAGAGGCTTTGAGGG
[249 nt withheld, positions 1099-1347]
GGAACCGAACTGACCAACTTTGAAAGAGGACAGATGAACGGTGTACAGACCAGGCGCATAGGCTGGCTGA
CCTTCATCAAGAGTAATCTTGACAAGA
[83 nt withheld, positions 1445-1527]
AGTAGTAAATTGG
[33 nt withheld, positions 1541-1573]
G
[57 nt withheld, positions 1575-1631]
A
[50 nt withheld, positions 1633-1682]
AGAAAGATTCATCAGTTGAGATTTAGGAATACCACAT
[44 nt withheld, positions 1720-1763]
AGTAAGAGCAACACTATCATAACCCTCGTTTACCAGACGACGATAAAAACCAAAATAGCGAGAGGCTTTT
GCAAAAGAAGTTTTGCCAGAGGGGGTAATA
[116 nt withheld, positions 1864-1979]
CAGGTCTTTACCCTGACTATTATAGTCAGAAGCAAAGCGG
[62 nt withheld, positions 2020-2081]
TTCAAAGCGAACCAGACCGGAAGCAAACTCCAACAGGTCAGGATTAGAG
[80 nt withheld, positions 2131-2210]
C
[191 nt withheld, positions 2212-2402]
A
[40 nt withheld, positions 2404-2443]
AAGAA
[83 nt withheld, positions 2449-2531]
GGGAGAAGCCTTTATTTCAACGCAA
[44 nt withheld, positions 2557-2600]
TGAGTAATGTGTAGGTAAAGATTCAAAA
[32 nt withheld, positions 2629-2660]
A
[89 nt withheld, positions 2662-2750]
GCCTGAG
[100 nt withheld, positions 2758-2857]
A
[37 nt withheld, positions 2859-2895]
ATTTTGTTAAAATTCGCGTTAAATTTTTGTTAAATCAGCTCATTTTTTAACCAATAGGCCTAGGCGGCCT
CCTGTGTGAAATTGTTATCCGCTTTAATTAAAGGCATCAAATAAAACGAAAGGCTCAGTCGAAAGACTGG
GCCTTTCGTTTTATCTGTTGTTTGTCGGTGAACGCTCTCCTGAGTAGGACAAATCCGCCGCCCTAGACAG
CTGGGCGCGCCCCCCCTACGGGCTTGCTCTCCGGGCTTCGCCCTGCGCGGTCGCTGCGCTCCCTTGCCAG
CCCGTGGATATGTGGACGATGGCCGCGAGCGGCCACCGGCTGGCTCGCTTCGCTCGGCCCGTGGACAACC
CTGCTGGACAAGCTGATGGACAGGCTGCGCCTGCCCACGAGCTTGACCACAGGGATTGCCCACCGGCTAC
CCAGCCTTCGACCACATACCCACCGGCTCCAACTGCGCGGCCTGCGGCCTTGCCCCATCAATTTTTTTAA
TTTTCTCTGGGGAAAAGCCTCCGGCCTGCGGCCTGCGCGCTTCGCTTGCCGGTTGGACACCAAGTGGAAG
GCGGGTCAAGGCTCGCGCAGCGACCGCGCAGCGGCTTGGCCTTGACGCGCCTGGAACGACCCAAGCCTAT
GCGAGTGGGGGCAGTCGAAGGGCGAAGCCCGCCCGCCTGCCCCCCGAGCCTCACGGCGGCGAGTGCGGGG
GTTCCAAGGGGGCAGCGCCACCTTGGGCAAGGCCGAAGGCCGCGCAGTCGATCAACAAGCCCCGGAGGGG
CCACTTTTTGCCGGAGGGGGAGCCGCGCCGAAGGCGTGGGGGAACCCCGCAGGGGTGCCCTTCTTTGGGC
ACCAAAGAACTAGATATAGGGCGAAATGCGAAAGACTTAAAAATCAACAACTTAAAAAAGGGGGGTACGC
AACAGCTCATTGCGGCACCCCCCGCAATAGCTCATTGCGTAGGTTAAAGAAAATCTGTAATTGACTGCCA
CTTTTACGCAACGCATAATTGTTGTCGCGCTGCCGAAAAGTTGCAGCTGATTGCGCATGGTGCCGCAACC
GTGCGGCACCCCTACCGCATGGAGATAAGCATGGCCACGCAGTCCAGAGAAATCGGCATTCAAGCCAAGA
ACAAGCCCGGTCACTGGGTGCAAACGGAACGCAAAGCGCATGAGGCGTGGGCCGGGCTTATTGCGAGGAA
ACCCACGGCGGCAATGCTGCTGCATCACCTCGTGGCGCAGATGGGCCACCAGAACGCCGTGGTGGTCAGC
CAGAAGACACTTTCCAAGCTCATCGGACGTTCTTTGCGGACGGTCCAATACGCAGTCAAGGACTTGGTGG
CCGAGCGCTGGATCTCCGTCGTGAAGCTCAACGGCCCCGGCACCGTGTCGGCCTACGTGGTCAATGACCG
CGTGGCGTGGGGCCAGCCCCGCGACCAGTTGCGCCTGTCGGTGTTCAGTGCCGCCGTGGTGGTTGATCAC
GACGACCAGGACGAATCGCTGTTGGGGCATGGCGACCTGCGCCGCATCCCGACCCTGTATCCGGGCGAGC
AGCAACTACCGACCGGCCCCGGCGAGGAGCCGCCCAGCCAGCCCGGCATTCCGGGCATGGAACCAGACCT
GCCAGCCTTGACCGAAACGGAGGAATGGGAACGGCGCGGGCAGCAGCGCCTGCCGATGCCCGATGAGCCG
TGTTTTCTGGACGATGGCGAGCCGTTGGAGCCGCCGACACGGGTAACGCTGCCGCGCCGGTAGGGCCGGC
CTACGGCCAGCCTCGCAGAGCAGGATTCCCGTTGAGCACCGCCAGGTGCGAATAAGGGACAGTGAAGAAG
GAACACCCGCTCGCGGGTGGGCCTACTTCACCTATCCTGCCCGGCTGACGCCGTTGGATACACCAAGGAA
AGTCTACACGAACCCTTTGGCAAAATCCTGTATATCGTGCGAAAAAGGATGGATATACCGAAAAAATCGC
TATAATGACCCCGAAGCAGGGTTATGCAGCGGAAAAGGACAACGCGCGGACCGTTGTCCAATTTACCGAA
CAACTCCGCGGCCGGGAAGCCGATCTCGGCTTGAACGAATTGTTAGGTGGCGGTACTTGGGTCGATATCA
AAGTGCATCACTTCTTCCCGTATGCCCAACTTTGTATAGAGAGCCACTGCGGGATCGTCACCGTAATCTG
CTTGCACGTAGATCACATAAGCACCAAGCGCGTTGGCCTCATGCTTGAGGAGATTGATGAGCGCGGTGGC
AATGCCCTGCCTCCGGTGCTCTCCGGAGACTGCGAGATCATAGATATAGATCTCACTACGCGGCTGCTCA
AACTTGGGCAGAACGTAAGCCGCGAGAGCGCCAACAACCGCTTCTTGGTCGAAGGCAGCAAGCGCGATGA
ATGTCTTACTACGGAGCAAGTTCCCGAGGTAATCGGAGTCCGGCTGATGTTGGGAGTAGGTGGCTACGTC
TCCGAACTCACGACCGAAAAGATCAAGAGCAGCCCGCATGGATTTGACTTGGTCAGGGCCGAGCCTACAT
GTGCGAATGATGCCCATACTTGAGCCACCTAACTTTGTTTTAGGGCGACTGCCCTGCTGCGTAACATCGT
TGCTGCTGCGTAACATCGTTGCTGCTCCATAACATCAAACATCGACCCACGGCGTAACGCGCTTGCTGCT
TGGATGCCCGAGGCATAGGCTGTACAAAAAAACAGTCATAACAAGCCATGAAAACCGCCACTGCGCCGTT
ACCACCGCTGCGTTCGGTCAAGGTTCTGGACCAGTTGCGTGAGCGCATACGCTACTTGCATTACAGTTTA
CGAACCGAACAGGCTTATGTCAAATTTAAATCGTAATTATTGGGGACCCCTGGATTCTCACCAATAAAAA
ACGCCCGGCGGCAACCGAGCGTTCTGAACAAATCCAGATGGAGTTCTGAGGTCATTACTGGATCTATCAA
CAGGAGTCCAAGACTAGTCGCCAGGGTTTTCCCAGTCACGACGCGGCCGCAAGCTTGCATG
[217 nt withheld, positions 5897-6113]
A
[68 nt withheld, positions 6115-6182]
G
[38 nt withheld, positions 6184-6221]
AGGAAAAACGCTCATGGAAATACCTACATTTTGACGCTCAATC
[38 nt withheld, positions 6265-6302]
C
[38 nt withheld, positions 6304-6341]
G
[35 nt withheld, positions 6343-6377]
T
[68 nt withheld, positions 6379-6446]
ATTAAAAATACCGAACGAACCACCA
[41 nt withheld, positions 6472-6512]
GCCTGCAACAGTGCCACGCTGAGAGCCAGCAGCAAAT
[32 nt withheld, positions 6550-6581]
AAATATCAAACCC
[35 nt withheld, positions 6595-6629]
TGAAAGGAATTGAGGAAGGTTATCTAAAATATCTTTAGGAGCACTAACAACTAATAGATTAGAGCCGTCA
ATAGATAATACATTTGAGGATTTAGAAGTATTAGACTTTACAAACAATTCGACAACTCGTATTAAATCCT
TTGCCCGAACGTTATTAATTTTAAAA
[72 nt withheld, positions 6796-6867]
T
[35 nt withheld, positions 6869-6903]
TTGTTTGGATTATACTTCTGAATAATGGAAGGGTTAGAACCTACCATATCAAAATTATTTGCACGTAAAA
CAGAAATAAAGAAATTGCGTAGATTTTCAGGTTTAACGTCAGATGAATATACAGTAACAGTACCTTTTAC
ATCGGGAGAAACAATAACGGATTCGCCTGATTGCTTTGAATACCAAGTTACA
[35 nt withheld, positions 7096-7130]
C
[84 nt withheld, positions 7132-7215]
GGAAACAGTACATAAATCAATATATGTGAGT
[197 nt withheld, positions 7247-7443]
A
[107 nt withheld, positions 7445-7551]
CGTTAAATAAGAATAAACACCGGAATCATAATTACTAGAAAAAGCCTGTTTAGTATCATATGCGTTATAC
[53 nt withheld, positions 7622-7674]
GCCATATTTAACAACGCCAACATGTAATTTAGGCAGAGGCATTTTCGAGCCAGTAATAAGAGAATATAAA
GTACCGACAAAAGGTAAAGTAATTCTGTCCAGACGACGACAATAAACAACA
[44 nt withheld, positions 7796-7839]
GTCCTGAACAAGAAAAATAATATCCCATCCTAATTTACGAGCATGT
[32 nt withheld, positions 7886-7917]
ATCATTCCAAGAACGGGTATTAAACCAAGTACCGCACTCATCGAGAACAAGCAAGCCGTTTTTATTTTCA
TCGTAGGAATCATTACCGCGCCCAATAGCAAGCAAATCAGAT
[258 nt withheld, positions 8030-8287]
T
[56 nt withheld, positions 8289-8344]
ACCCTGAACAAAGTCAGAGGGTAATTGA
[104 nt withheld, positions 8373-8476]
A
[121 nt withheld, positions 8478-8598]
A
[86 nt withheld, positions 8600-8685]
TTCATATGGTTTACCAGCGCCAAAGACAAAAGGGCGACATTCAACCGATTGAGGGAGG
[35 nt withheld, positions 8744-8778]
T
[62 nt withheld, positions 8780-8841]
A
[41 nt withheld, positions 8843-8883]
A
[118 nt withheld, positions 8885-9002]
Features (pLannotate 1.2.2; 19 found; start..end, strand, type, name):
    840..889     -  terminator     fd terminator (sequence withheld): central terminator from bacteriophage fd (Otsuka and Kunisawa, 1982)
    893..1114    -  CDS            M13 gene VIII (sequence partly withheld): pVIII; VIII; major coat protein
   1114..1209    -  CDS            IX (sequence withheld): G9P_BPM13 - Experimental evidence at protein level: Swiss-Prot protein existence level 1. May initiate with G7P the virion concomitant assembly-budding process, by interacting with the packaging signal of the viral genome. The assembly-budding takes place at the host inner membrane. In turn, G7P and G9P are present at the end of the filamentous virion that emerges first from the bacterial host. From Enterobacteria phage M13 (Bacteriophage M13).
   1206..1307    -  CDS            M13 gene VII (sequence withheld): pVII; VII; minor coat protein
   1309..1572    -  CDS            M13 gene V (sequence partly withheld): pV; V; replication
   1584..1919    -  CDS            M13 gene X (sequence partly withheld): pX; X; replication
   2821..2955    -  rep_origin     M13 ori (fragment) (sequence partly withheld): M13 bacteriophage origin of replication; arrow indicates direction of (+) strand synthesis
   3003..3089    +  terminator     rrnB T1 terminator: Escherichia coli rrnB; transcription terminator T1 from the E. coli rrnB gene
   3204..3975    +  rep_origin     pBBR1 oriV: replication origin of the broad-host-range plasmid pBBR1 from Bordetella bronchiseptica; requires the pBBR1 Rep protein for replication
   3976..4638    +  CDS            pBBR1 Rep: replication protein for the broad-host-range plasmid pBBR1 from Bordetella bronchiseptica
   4649..4757    -  oriT           oriT: incP origin of transfer
   4968..5501    -  CDS            GmR: gentamycin acetyltransferase; aacC1; confers resistance to gentamycin
   5690..5718    -  promoter       Pc promoter: intI1 (promoter lies within the coding sequence); class 1 integron promoter
   5749..5843    -  terminator     lambda t0 terminator: transcription terminator from phage lambda
   5854..5878    -  CDS            lacZα (fragment): LacZα fragment of β-galactosidase; lacZ fragment
   5916..7196    -  CDS            M13 gene IV (sequence partly withheld): pIV; IV; phage assembly
   7174..8220    -  CDS            M13 gene I (sequence partly withheld): pI; I; phage assembly
   8222..8560    -  CDS            M13 gene VI (sequence partly withheld): pVI; VI; minor coat protein
   8563..835     -  CDS            M13 gene III (across the origin) (sequence partly withheld): pIII; III; minor coat protein
