[The description below was written by a language model from this plasmid's Addgene catalogue record and pLannotate feature annotations shown in this document.]
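Description:
pSEVA63_Helper is a roughly 9 kb synthetic-biology plasmid that places the bacteriophage M13 helper genes in the pSEVA631 backbone. It replicates in bacteria from the broad-host-range pBBR1 oriV together with its cognate pBBR1 Rep protein, which the depositor describes as low copy. Selection is by gentamicin, through the aacC1 acetyltransferase gene (GmR) driven by the class 1 integron Pc promoter. The backbone also carries an incP oriT, which allows conjugative mobilisation when transfer functions are supplied in trans. The rrnB T1 and lambda t0 terminators flank the cargo region, where a small lacZα remnant is left over from the cloning site.

The catalogue lists the insert as M13 genes I to XI. The feature table annotates genes III, VI, I and IV (minor coat and assembly/export proteins) in one block, with gene III spanning the sequence numbering origin. A second block contains genes VIII, IX, VII, V and X (major and minor coat proteins and replication/ssDNA-binding functions), with the fd central terminator lying between gene VIII and gene III. Genes II and XI are not called separately. This is consistent with gene X being nested within gene II and gene XI within gene I, and an unannotated stretch upstream of gene X could hold the rest of gene II. No promoters for the phage genes are annotated. Only a fragment of the M13 origin is detected, which fits the depositor's statement that the plasmid has no M13 packaging signal.

The plasmid therefore supplies phage proteins in trans to package and secrete a separate phagemid that does carry the signal, without itself being efficiently encapsidated. The associated publication used phage-mediated delivery of this kind for intercellular CRISPRi signalling in bacterial consortia.
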