Addgene plasmid #190432: pSEVA63_Helper
Purpose: M13 helper genes cloned into the pSEVA631 vector. This plasmid does not carry an M13 packaging signal. (This plasmid is a gift of the Jaramillo Lab, where it is called PAJ297.)
Depositing lab: Manish Kushwaha. Depositing organization: INRAE Jouy-en-Josas. Publication: Phage-mediated intercellular CRISPRi for biocomputation in bacterial consortia. Pujar A, Pathania A, Hopper C, Pandi A, Calderon CR, Fugger M, Nowak T, Kushwaha M. Nucleic Acids Res. 2024 Dec 27:gkae1256. doi: 10.1093/nar/gkae1256. PubMed 39727169.
Backbone
  Vector backbone: pSEVA631
  Vector type: Synthetic Biology
Growth in bacteria
  Bacterial resistance: Gentamicin, 10 μg/mL
  Growth temperature: 37°C
  Growth strain: DH5alpha
  Copy number: Low Copy
Gene/Insert
  Gene/Insert name: M13 genes: I-XI
  Species: Bacteriophage M13
Terms and licenses: Academic/Nonprofit Terms; Industry Terms: Not Available to Industry
Depositor comments: Plasmid contains Low Copy pBBR1 replication origin. Please visit https://doi.org/10.1101/2024.09.02.610857 for bioRxiv preprint. Also see Pathania et al. bioRxiv 2022 (https://doi.org/10.1101/2022.05.11.491355) for related work.
How to cite: pSEVA63_Helper was a gift from Manish Kushwaha (Addgene plasmid # 190432 ; http://n2t.net/addgene:190432 ; RRID:Addgene_190432)
